>Addgene plasmid #170889 | pGREAT1 | addgene full sequence | sequence record 335137 | Addgene NGS Result
TAACGGATCCGGTCTCAGGAGATACATGAGAATTAAGGGAGTCACGGTATGACCCCCGCCGATGACGCGG
GACAAGCCGTTTTACGTTTGGAACTGACAGAACCGCAACGTTGAAGGAGCCACTGAGCCGCGGGTTTCTG
GAGTTTAATGAGCTAAGCACATACGTCAGAAACCATTATTGCGCGTTCAAAAGTCGCCTAAGGTCACTAT
CAGCTAGCAAATATTTCTTGTCAAAAATGCTCCACTGACGTTCCATAAATTCCCCTCGGTATCCAATTAG
AGTCTCATATTCACTCTCAACTCGATCGAGGCAATGGAGAGAGAGAAGAACGTGGTGTACGGCCCCGAGC
CCAAGCACCCTCTGGGCAACTTCACCGCCGGCGAGATGCTGTACAACGCTCTGCACAAGCACTCCCACAT
CCCCCAGGCCATCCTGGACGTGATGGGCAACGAGTCCCTTTCCTACCAGGAGTTCTTCGACACTACTGTG
AAGCTGGGCCAGAGCCTCCAGAACTGTGGCTACAAGATGAACGATGTCGTGTCGATCTGTGCAGAGAACA
ACAAGAGATTCTTCATCCCCATCATCTCCGCCTGGTACATCGGCATGGTGGTGGCCCCTGTGAACGAGGA
CTATATCCCAGACGAGCTGTGTAAAGTGACCGGCATCTCCAAGCCGATCCTGGTCTTTACCACTAGGAAG
ATCCTGCCTAAGGTTTTGGAGGTTAAAGACAGAACCAACTACATAAAGAGGATCATCATACTGGACTCTG
AAGAGAACCTGCTGGGCTGCGAGAGCCTGCACAACTTCATGTCCAGGTACTCCGACAACAACCTCCAAAC
ATTCAAGCCTCTGCACTACGACCCTGTGGACCAGGTAGCCGCCATCCTGTGCTCCTCCGGCACAACCGGC
CTGCCTAAAGGCGTGATGCAGACCCACAGGAACATCTGTGTGAGACTCACACACGCATCTGACCCCAGAG
TGGGTACACAACTCATCCCCGGCGTATCCGTGCTGGCCTACCTGCCATTCTTCCACGCCTTCGGCTTCAG
TATCAACCTGGGCTATTTCATGGTGGGCCTGAGAGTGGTGATGCTCCGAAGGTTTAACCAGGAGGTGTTC
CTGAAGGCCATCCAGGACTACGAGGTGAGGAGCGTGATCAACGTTCCCTCCACAATCCTGTTCCTGTCCA
AGAGCCCTCTGGTGGACAAGTACGACCTATCCACCCTGGCGGAGCTGTGCTGTGGAGCCGCTCCTCTGGC
GAAGGAGGTGGCCGAGATCGCCGTGAAGAGGCTGAACCTGCCAGGGATACGGTGTGGCTACGGTCTAACA
GAGTCTACCTCCGCCAACATCCATACTCTGCACAACGAGTTCAAGTCCGGCTCCCTGGGCAAGGTGACAC
CTTACATGGCCGCCAAGATCATCGACAGGAACACCGGCGAGGCCCTGGGTCCAAACCAGGTGGGCGAGCT
GTGCATCTGGGGACCTATGGTAACAAAAGGCTATGTGAACAACCCACAGGCTACTAAGGAGGCCATCGAC
GACGACGGCTGGCTGCACTCTGGCGACTTCGGCTACTACGACGAGGACGAGTATTTCTACATCGTGGACC
GGTACAAGGAGCTGATCAAATACAAGGGCTATCAGGTCGCCCCTGTGGAGCTGGAGGAGATCCTCCTTCA
GCACCCAGGCATCAGGGACGTGGCCGTCGTGGGTATCCCTGACATCGAGGCCGGCGAGCTGCCAGCCGGC
TTCGTGGTGAAGCAGCCCGGCGCCCAACTCACCGCTAAGGAGGTGTACGACTTCCTGGCCCAGAGGGTGT
CTCACTCCAAGTACCTGAGGGGCGGCGTAAGGTTCGTGGACTCTATCCCCAGGAACGTGACAGGCAAGAT
TAGTCGAAAAGAGCTGAGGGAGGCCCTGATGGAGAAGGCTTCTAAGCTGTAAGCTTGGAATGGATCTTCG
ATCCCGATCGTTCAAACATTTGGCAATAAAGTTTCTTAAGATTGAATCCTGTTGCCGGTCTTGCGACGAT
TATCATATAATTTCTGTTGAATTACGTTAAGCATGTAATAATTAACATGTAATGCATGACGTTATTTATG
AGATGGGTTTTTATGATTAGAGTCCCGCAATTATACATTTAATACGCGATAGAAAACAAAATATAGCGCG
CAAACTAGGATAAATTATCGCGCGCGGTGTCATCTATGTTACTAGATCGGGAATTGCCAAGCTAATTCTT
GAAGATGAAAGGGCCTCGTGATACGCCTATTTTTATAGGTTAATGTCATGATAATAATGGTTTCTTAGAC
GTCAGGTGGCACTTTTCGGGGAAATGTGCGCGGAACCCCTATTTGTTTATTTTTCTAAATACATTCAAAT
ATGTATCCGCTCATGAGACAATAACCCTGATAAATGCTTCAATAATGGGACCGACTCGCGCTGTCAGGAG
ATACATGAGAATTAAGGGAGTCACGGTATGACCCCCGCCGATGACGCGGGACAAGCCGTTTTACGTTTGG
AACTGACAGAACCGCAACGTTGAAGGAGCCACTGAGCCGCGGGTTTCTGGAGTTTAATGAGCTAAGCACA
TACGTCAGAAACCATTATTGCGCGTTCAAAAGTCGCCTAAGGTCACTATCAGCTAGCAAATATTTCTTGT
CAAAAATGCTCCACTGACGTTCCATAAATTCCCCTCGGTATCCAATTAGAGTCTCATATTCACTCTCAAC
TCGATCGAGGCAATGGAGAACATGGAGAACGACGAGAACATTGTGGTGGGACCCAAGCCGTTCTACCCGA
TCGAGGAGGGTTCCGCTGGCACCCAGCTGCGCAAGTACATGGAGCGCTACGCTAAGCTGGGTGCTATCGC
CTTCACCAACGCCGTGACCGGTGTGGATTACTCCTACGCCGAGTACCTGGAGAAGTCCTGCTGCCTCGGA
AAGGCCCTGCAGAACTACGGTCTGGTCGTGGATGGCCGCATTGCCCTCTGCTCGGAGAACTGCGAGGAGT
TCTTCATTCCCGTGATCGCTGGTCTGTTCATCGGAGTCGGCGTTGCCCCAACCAACGAGATCTACACCCT
GCGCGAGCTGGTCCACAGCCTGGGTATCAGCAAGCCGACCATCGTTTTCTCGAGCAAGAAGGGCCTCGAC
AAGGTTATCACCGTGCAAAAAACCGTCACCACCATCAAGACCATCGTTATCCTGGATTCCAAGGTTGACT
ACCGCGGTTACCAGTGCCTCGACACCTTCATCAAGCGTAACACCCCACCCGGCTTCCAAGCCTCCTCCTT
CAAAACCGTGGAGGTTGATCGCAAGGAGCAGGTGGCCCTGATCATGAACTCCTCCGGCTCCACCGGTCTG
CCAAAGGGCGTGCAGCTGACCCACGAGAACACCGTCACCCGCTTCTCGCATGCCCGTGATCCCATCTACG
GCAACCAGGTGTCCCCAGGCACCGCCGTCCTGACCGTCGTGCCCCTCCACCACGGCTTCGGCATGTTCAC
CACTCTCGGCTACTTGATCTGCGGCTTCCGTGTGGTGATGCTGACTAAGTTCGACGAGGAGACTTTCCTC
AAGACCCTGCAAGACTACAAGTGCACTTACGTGATCCTGGTGCCGACCCTGTTCGCCATCCTGAACAAGA
GCGAGCTGTTGAACAAATACGACCTGTCGAACCTGGTGGAGATCGCTTCCGGCGGCGCCCCACTGTCGAA
GGAAGTTGGCGAGGCCGTTGCTCGCCGCTTCAACCTGCCCGGCGTCCGTCAGGGTTACGGCCTGACCGAG
ACTACCTCGGCTATCATCATCACCCCCGAGGGCGACGATAAGCCCGGCGCTTCCGGCAAGGTTGTTCCAC
TCTTCAAAGCCAAGGTGATCGACCTGGACACCAAGAAGTCCCTGGGTCCCAACCGTCGCGGAGAAGTGTG
CGTCAAGGGCCCCATGCTGATGAAGGGCTACGTCAACAACCCAGAGGCCACCAAGGAGTTGATCGACGAG
GAGGGCTGGCTGCACACTGGTGACATCGGTTACTACGACGAAGAGAAGCACTTCTTCATCGTTGACCGCC
TGAAGTCCTTGATCAAGTACAAGGGCTACCAGGTTCCCCCCGCCGAGCTCGAGAGCGTCCTGCTGCAGCA
CCCCTCCATTTTCGATGCCGGAGTGGCCGGTGTCCCCGATCCCGTGGCTGGCGAGCTGCCAGGTGCCGTC
GTCGTGCTGGAGTCCGGCAAGAACATGACCGAGAAGGAAGTGATGGATTACGTGGCCTCGCAAGTGTCCA
ACGCCAAGCGCCTGCGCGGCGGCGTGCGCTTCGTGGATGAGGTGCCCAAGGGCCTCACCGGAAAGATCGA
CGGTCGCGCTATCCGCGAGATCCTCAAGAAGCCCGTGGCCAAGATGTGAGCTTGGAATGGATCTTCGATC
CCGATCGTTCAAACATTTGGCAATAAAGTTTCTTAAGATTGAATCCTGTTGCCGGTCTTGCGACGATTAT
CATATAATTTCTGTTGAATTACGTTAAGCATGTAATAATTAACATGTAATGCATGACGTTATTTATGAGA
TGGGTTTTTATGATTAGAGTCCCGCAATTATACATTTAATACGCGATAGAAAACAAAATATAGCGCGCAA
ACTAGGATAAATTATCGCGCGCGGTGTCATCTATGTTACTAGATCGGGAATTGCCAAGCTAATTCTTGAA
GATGAAAGGGCCTCGTGATACGCCTATTTTTATAGGTTAATGTCATGATAATAATGGTTTCTTAGACGTC
AGGTGGCACTTTTCGGGGAAATGTGCGCGGAACCCCTATTTGTTTATTTTTCTAAATACATTCAAATATG
TATCCGCTCATGAGACAATAACCCTGATAAATGCTTCAATAATGGGACCGACTCGCGCTGTCATGAGACC
GGATCCTGACAGGATATATTGGCGGGTAAACTAAGTCGCTGTATGTGTTTGTTTGAGATCTCATGTGAGC
AAAAGGCCAGCAAAAGGCCAGGAACCGTAAAAAGGCCGCGTTGCTGGCGTTTTTCCATAGGCTCCGCCCC
CCTGACGAGCATCACAAAAATCGACGCTCAAGTCAGAGGTGGCGAAACCCGACAGGACTATAAAGATACC
AGGCGTTTCCCCCTGGAAGCTCCCTCGTGCGCTCTCCTGTTCCGACCCTGCCGCTTACCGGATACCTGTC
CGCCTTTCTCCCTTCGGGAAGCGTGGCGCTTTCTCATAGCTCACGCTGTAGGTATCTCAGTTCGGTGTAG
GTCGTTCGCTCCAAGCTGGGCTGTGTGCACGAACCCCCCGTTCAGCCCGACCGCTGCGCCTTATCCGGTA
ACTATCGTCTTGAGTCCAACCCGGTAAGACACGACTTATCGCCACTGGCAGCAGCCACTGGTAACAGGAT
TAGCAGAGCGAGGTATGTAGGCGGTGCTACAGAGTTCTTGAAGTGGTGGCCTAACTACGGCTACACTAGA
AGAACAGTATTTGGTATCTGCGCTCTGCTGAAGCCAGTTACCTTCGGAAGAAGAGTTGGTAGCTCTTGAT
CCGGCAAACAAACCACCGCTGGTAGCGGTGGTTTTTTTGTTTGCAAGCAGCAGATTACGCGCAGAAAAAA
AGGATCTCAAGAAGATCCTTTGATCTTTTCTACGGGGTCTGACGCTCAGTGGAACGAAAACTCACGTTAA
GGGATTTTGGTCATGAGATTATCAAAAAGGATCTTCACCTAGATCCTTTTAAATTAAAAATGAAGTTTTA
AATCAATCTAAAGTATATATGTGTAACATTGGTCTAGTGATTATTTGCCGACTACCTTGGTGATCTCGCC
TTTCACGTAGTGGACAAATTCTTCCAACTGATCTGCGCGCGAGGCCAAGCGATCTTCTTCTTGTCCAAGA
TAAGCCTGTCTAGCTTCAAGTATGACGGGCTGATACTGGGCCGGCAGGCGCTCCATTGCCCAGTCGGCAG
CGACATCCTTCGGCGCGATTTTGCCGGTTACTGCGCTGTACCAAATGCGGGACAACGTAAGCACTACATT
TCGCTCATCACCAGCCCAGTCGGGCGGCGAGTTCCATAGCGTTAAGGTTTCATTTAGCGCCTCAAATAGA
TCCTGTTCAGGAACCGGATCAAAGAGTTCCTCCGCCGCTGGACCTACCAAGGCAACGCTATGTTCTCTTG
CTTTTGTCAGCAAGATAGCCAGATCAATGTCGATCGTGGCTGGCTCGAAGATACCTGCAAGAATGTCATT
GCGCTGCCATTCTCCAAATTGCAGTTCGCGCTTAGCTGGATAACGCCACGGAATGATGTCGTCGTGCACA
ACAATGGTGACTTCTACAGCGCGGAGAATCTCGCTCTCTCCAGGGGAAGCCGAAGTTTCCAAAAGGTCGT
TGATCAAAGCTCGCCGCGTTGTTTCATCAAGCCTTACGGTCACCGTAACCAGCAAATCAATATCACTGTG
TGGCTTCAGGCCGCCATCCACTGCGGAGCCGTACAAATGTACGGCCAGCAACGTCGGTTCGAGATGGCGC
TCGATGACGCCAACTACCTCTGATAGTTGAGTCGATACTTCGGCGATCACCGCTTCCCTCATAATGTTTA
ACTTTGTTTTAGGGCGACTGCCCTGCTGCGTAACATCGTTGCTGCTCCATAACATCAAACATCGACCCAC
GGCGTAACGCGCTTGCTGCTTGGATGCCCGAGGCATAGACTGTACCCCAAAAAAACAGTCATAACAAGCC
ATGAAAACCGCCACTGCGCCGTTACCACCGCTGCGTTCGGTCAAGGTTCTGGACCAGTTGCGTGAGCGCA
TACGCTACTTGCATTACAGCTTACGAACCGAACAGGCTTATGTCCACTGGGTTCGTGCCTTCATCCGTTT
CCACGGTGTGCGTCACCCGGCAACCTTGGGTAGCAGCGAAGTCGAGGCATTTCTGTCCTGGCTGGAACAC
CCCTTGTATTACTGTTTATGTAAGCAGACAGTTTTATTGTTCATGATGATATATTTTTATCTTGTGCAAT
GTAACATCAGAGATTTTGAGACACAACGTGGCTTTGTTGAATAAATCGAACTTTTGCTGAGTTGAAGGAT
CAGATCACGCATCTTCCCGACAACGCAGACCGTTCCGTGGCAAAGCAAAAGTTCAAAATCACCAACTGGT
CCACCTACAACAAAGCTCTCATCAACCGTGGCTCCCTCACTTTCTGGCTGGATGATGGGGCGATTCAGGC
GATCCCCATCCAACAGCCCGCCGTCGAGCGGGCTTTTTTATCCCCGGAAGCCTGTGGATAGAGGGTAGTT
ATCCACGTGAAACCGCTAATGCCCCGCAAAGCCTTGATTCACGGGGCTTTCCGGCCCGCTCCAAAAACTA
TCCACGTGAAATCGCTAATCAGGGTACGTGAAATCGCTAATCGGAGTACGTGAAATCGCTAATAAGGTCA
CGTGAAATCGCTAATCAAAAAGGCACGTGAGAACGCTAATAGCCCTTTCAGATCAACAGCTTGCAAACAC
CCCTCGCTCCGGCAAGTAGTTACAGCAAGTAGTATGTTCAATTAGCTTTTCAATTATGAATATATATATC
AATTATTGGTCGCCCTTGGCTTGTGGACAATGCGCTACGCGCACCGGCTCCGCCCGTGGACAACCGCAAG
CGGTTGCCCACCGTCGAGCGCCTTTGCCCACAACCCGGCGGCCGGCCGCAACAGATCGTTTTATAAATTT
TTTTTTTTGAAAAAGAAAAAGCCCGAAAGGCGGCAACCTCTCGGGCTTCTGGATTTCCGATCCCCGGAAT
TAGATCTTGGCAGGATATATTGTGGTG
Features (pLannotate 1.2.2; 16 found; start..end, strand, type, name):
    100..279     +  promoter       NOS promoter: nopaline synthase promoter
   1051..1067    -  promoter       dU6-3 promoter (fragment): RNA polymerase III promoter for Drosophila U6-3 snRNA (Port et al., 2014)
   1966..2218    +  terminator     NOS terminator: nopaline synthase terminator and poly(A) signal
   2339..2426    +  promoter       AmpR promoter (fragment): bla
   2529..2708    +  promoter       NOS promoter: nopaline synthase promoter
   2767..4386    +  CDS            LUCI_LUCCR: Experimental evidence at protein level: Swiss-Prot protein existence level 1. Produces green light with a wavelength of 544 nm. From Luciola cruciata (Japanese firefly) (Genji firefly).
   4413..4665    +  terminator     NOS terminator: nopaline synthase terminator and poly(A) signal
   4786..4873    +  promoter       AmpR promoter (fragment): bla
   4907..4931    +  misc_feature   RB T-DNA repeat: right border repeat from nopaline C58 T-DNA
   5022..5610    -  rep_origin     ori: high-copy-number ColE1/pMB1/pBR322/pUC origin of replication
   5784..6572    -  CDS            aadA: S3AD_ECOLX - Experimental evidence at protein level: Swiss-Prot protein existence level 1. Mediates bacterial resistance to the antibiotics streptomycin and spectinomycin. From Escherichia coli.
   6579..6635    -  CDS            GmR (fragment): gentamycin acetyltransferase; aacC1; confers resistance to gentamycin
   6811..6834    -  promoter       Pc promoter (fragment): intI1 (promoter lies within the coding sequence); class 1 integron promoter
   7110..7211    +  CDS            TRA2_ECOLX (fragment): Protein predicted: Swiss-Prot protein existence level 4. Required for transposition of transposon Tn903. From Escherichia coli.
   7216..7651    +  rep_origin     pSa ori: origin of replication from bacterial plasmid pSa
   7778..3       +  misc_feature   LB T-DNA repeat (across the origin): left border repeat from nopaline C58 T-DNA (truncated)
