[The description below was written by a language model from this plasmid's Addgene catalogue record and pLannotate feature annotations shown in this document.]
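Description:
pGREAT1 is a plant binary expression plasmid built in the GoldenBraid omega-level backbone pDGB1_omega1, carrying two luciferase transcriptional units for ratiometric dual-colour reporter assays. It is propagated in E. coli through a high-copy ColE1/pUC-type origin and selected with spectinomycin via the aadA gene. The backbone also carries the pSa origin, which supports replication in Agrobacterium only when the helper plasmid pSOUP supplies the replicase in trans, as the depositor notes. Left and right T-DNA border repeats from the nopaline C58 Ti plasmid flank the payload, so the two reporter cassettes can be transferred into plant cells by Agrobacterium.

The roughly 4.9 kb insert consists of two tandem units in the same orientation, each driven by the nopaline synthase (NOS) promoter and closed by the NOS terminator. The first encodes E-Luc, an enhanced beetle luciferase from Pyrearinus termitilluminans, with a silent change that removes an internal BbsI site. The automated annotation does not label this coding sequence, but it fits the gap between the first promoter and terminator. The second encodes Red-F, a Luciola cruciata firefly luciferase with the S286Y substitution, described in the record as a red mutant. The annotation's mention of green emission refers to the wild-type protein. Small hits to a Drosophila U6 promoter, AmpR promoter, GmR and a Tn903 protein are short fragments and probably not functional parts.

With both reporters under the same promoter, the plasmid fits a baseline or reference role in the dual-colour system for characterising plant transcriptional regulatory elements, though the record does not state this explicitly. The assembly used Esp3I sites that were destroyed, and the whole insert can be released with BsaI for further GoldenBraid assembly.
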