Addgene plasmid #170889: pGREAT1
Purpose: GoldenBraid Double Transcriptional Unit - pNOS_E-Luc_NOSt+pNOS_Red-F_NOSt
Depositing lab: Markita Landry. Depositing organization: University of California, Berkeley. Publication: A Ratiometric Dual Color Luciferase Reporter for Fast Characterization of Transcriptional Regulatory Elements in Plants. Gonzalez-Grandio E, Demirer GS, Ma W, Brady S, Landry MP. ACS Synth Biol. 2021 Sep 14. doi: 10.1021/acssynbio.1c00248. PubMed 34520169.
Backbone
  Vector backbone: pDGB1_omega1
  Backbone manufacturer: Diego Orzaez Lab
  Backbone size w/o insert (bp): 2925
  Vector type: Plant Expression, Luciferase, Synthetic Biology
Growth in bacteria
  Bacterial resistance: Spectinomycin, 50 μg/mL
  Growth temperature: 37°C
  Growth strain: DH5alpha
  Copy number: High Copy
Gene/Insert
  Gene/Insert name: E-Luc (alt name: Enhanced beetle luciferase)
  Species: Pyrearinus termitilluminans (E-Luc) and Luciola curciata (Red-F)
  Insert size (bp): 4872
  Mutation: c.375C>T silent mutation to remove BbsI site (E-Luc), p.S286Y Red mutant (RedF)
  Promoter: pNOS
  Cloning method: Restriction Enzyme; 5′ cloning site Esp3I (destroyed during cloning); 3′ cloning site Esp3I (destroyed during cloning)
  Sequencing primers: 5′ GGGAAACGCCTGGTATCTTT; 3′ CCGATCCCCGGAATTAGATC
Terms and licenses: Academic/Nonprofit Terms; Industry Terms: Not Available to Industry
Depositor comments: Encodes both E-Luc and Red-F transcriptional units. Insert can be excised by BsaI digestion. Requires pSOUP for replication in agrobacterium . Please visit https://www.biorxiv.org/content/10.1101/2021.05.26.443018v2 to read the preprint on bioRxiv
How to cite: pGREAT1 was a gift from Markita Landry (Addgene plasmid # 170889 ; http://n2t.net/addgene:170889 ; RRID:Addgene_170889)
